Addgene plasmid #42546: shYES1 # 1
Depositing lab: William Hahn. Depositing organization: Dana-Farber Cancer Institute. Publication: beta-Catenin-Driven Cancers Require a YAP1 Transcriptional Complex for Survival and Tumorigenesis. Rosenbluh J, Nijhawan D, Cox AG, Li X, Neal JT, Schafer EJ, Zack TI, Wang X, Tsherniak A, Schinzel AC, Shao DD, Schumacher SE, Weir BA, Vazquez F, Cowley GS, Root DE, Mesirov JP, Beroukhim R, Kuo CJ, Goessling W, Hahn WC. Cell. 2012 Dec 21;151(7):1457-73. doi: 10.1016/j.cell.2012.11.026. Epub 2012 Dec 13. PubMed 23245941.
Backbone
  Vector backbone: pLKO.1
  Backbone manufacturer: TRC
  Backbone size w/o insert (bp): 8000
  Vector type: Mammalian Expression, Lentiviral, RNAi
  Selectable markers: Puromycin
Growth in bacteria
  Bacterial resistance: Ampicillin, 100 μg/mL
  Growth temperature: 37°C
  Growth strain: DH5alpha
  Copy number: High Copy
Gene/Insert
  Gene/Insert name: YES1
  gRNA/shRNA sequence: GCAGATTCCATTCAGGCAGAA
  Species: H. sapiens (human)
  GenBank ID: NM_005433
  Entrez Gene: YES1 (a.k.a. HsT441, P61-YES, Yes, c-yes)
  Cloning method: Restriction Enzyme; 5′ cloning site Age1 (destroyed during cloning); 3′ cloning site EcoR1 (destroyed during cloning)
  Sequencing primers: 5′ pLKOF; 3′ pLKOR
Resource information
  A portion of this plasmid was derived from a plasmid made by: The Broad RNAi consortium (TRC)
Terms and licenses: Academic/Nonprofit Terms; Industry Terms: Not Available to Industry
Depositor comments: TRCN0000121230
How to cite: shYES1 # 1 was a gift from William Hahn (Addgene plasmid # 42546 ; http://n2t.net/addgene:42546 ; RRID:Addgene_42546)
