[The description below was written by a language model from this plasmid's Addgene catalogue record.]
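Description:
shYES1 # 1 is a lentiviral RNAi plasmid built on the pLKO.1 backbone from the RNAi Consortium (TRC), carrying a short hairpin RNA directed against human YES1, the gene encoding the Src-family tyrosine kinase also known as c-yes or p61-YES. The hairpin-encoding oligonucleotide was inserted by restriction cloning between the AgeI and EcoRI sites of the backbone, and the record notes that both sites were destroyed in the process. The backbone is listed at about 8 kb without the insert. The plasmid is maintained in E. coli as a high-copy construct under ampicillin selection, and it carries a puromycin marker for selecting transduced or transfected mammalian cells.

No feature table accompanies the record, so the individual regulatory elements are not itemised. In the standard pLKO.1 design, the hairpin is transcribed from a human U6 RNA polymerase III promoter, the puromycin resistance gene is driven by a separate Pol II promoter, and both cassettes lie between lentiviral long terminal repeats along with a packaging signal. This lets the region be packaged into replication-incompetent particles when packaging and envelope functions are supplied from separate plasmids. After integration into target cells, the hairpin is processed by the endogenous RNAi machinery to give stable knockdown of YES1 transcripts.

The "# 1" designation suggests it is one of several independent YES1 hairpins, as is usual for controlling off-target effects. It was deposited in connection with a study showing that beta-catenin-driven cancers depend on a YAP1 transcriptional complex for survival and tumorigenesis, so its expected use is loss-of-function analysis of YES1 in human cancer cells.
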