>Addgene plasmid #42546 | shYES1 # 1 | depositor partial sequence | sequence record 57419 | shRNA target seq
GCAGATTCCATTCAGGCAGAA
