>Addgene plasmid #42546 | shYES1 # 1 | addgene partial sequence | sequence record 59097 | hU6-F 5'-GAGGGCCTATTTCCCATGATT-3'
CAGGCTGTTAGAGAGATAATTGGAATTAATTTGACTGTAAACACAAAGATATTAGTACAAAATACGTGAC
GTAGAAAGTAATAATTTCTTGGGTAGTTTGCAGTTTTAAAATTATGTTTTAAAATGGACTATCATATGCT
TACCGTAACTTGAAAGTATTTCGATTTCTTGGCTTTATATATCTTGTGGAAAGGACGAAACACCGGGCAG
ATTCCATTCAGGCAGAACTCGAGTTCTGCCTGAATGGAATCTGCTTTTTGAATTCTCGACCTCGAGACAA
ATGGCAGTATTCATCCACAATTTTAAAAGAAAAGGGGGGA
